Addgene plasmid #67733: pfMDH_Triple
Purpose: Expresses H303AR373AK381A mutant of mannitol 2-dehydrogenase from Pseudomonas fluorescens, codon optimized for expression in E. coli
Depositing lab: Justin Siegel. Depositing organization: University of California, Davis. Publication: Quantitative functional characterization of conserved molecular interactions in the active site of mannitol 2-dehydrogenase. Lucas JE, Siegel JB. Protein Sci. 2015 Jun;24(6):936-45. doi: 10.1002/pro.2669. Epub 2015 Apr 2. PubMed 25752240.
Backbone
  Vector backbone: pET29b(+)
  Backbone manufacturer: Novagen
  Backbone size w/o insert (bp): 5232
  Total vector size (bp): 6714
  Vector type: Bacterial Expression
Growth in bacteria
  Bacterial resistance: Kanamycin, 50 μg/mL
  Growth temperature: 37°C
  Growth strain: DH10B
  Copy number: High Copy
Gene/Insert
  Gene/Insert name: Mannitol 2-Dehydrogenase from Pseudomonas fluorescens (alt names: pfMDH; mtlD)
  Species: Pseudomonas fluorescens
  Insert size (bp): 1485
  Mutation: Changed histidine 303 to alanine, arginine 373 to alanine, and lysine 381 to alanine
  GenBank ID: AAC04472.1
  Promoter: T7
  Tag / fusion protein: 6x-His tag (C terminal on backbone)
  Cloning method: Gibson Cloning
  Sequencing primers: 5′ T7; 3′ T7term
Terms and licenses: Academic/Nonprofit Terms; Industry Terms: Not Available to Industry
How to cite: pfMDH_Triple was a gift from Justin Siegel (Addgene plasmid # 67733 ; http://n2t.net/addgene:67733 ; RRID:Addgene_67733)
