[The description below was written by a language model from this plasmid's Addgene catalogue record.]
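Description:
pfMDH_Triple is a bacterial expression plasmid built on the Novagen pET29b(+) backbone, carrying a triple-mutant version of mannitol 2-dehydrogenase (pfMDH, also called mtlD) from Pseudomonas fluorescens. The roughly 1.5 kb coding sequence was codon optimized for Escherichia coli and inserted by Gibson assembly, giving a total plasmid size of about 6.7 kb. The plasmid is selected with kanamycin and is listed as high copy. The record does not include a feature table, so the origin of replication and other backbone elements are not itemised.

Expression is driven by the T7 promoter, so protein production requires a host that supplies T7 RNA polymerase, as is standard for pET-series vectors. The T7 terminator primer listed for sequencing indicates that the insert sits between the T7 promoter and terminator regions. The enzyme is fused at its C terminus to a 6x-His tag contributed by the backbone, which allows purification by immobilised metal affinity chromatography.

The encoded protein carries three alanine substitutions: histidine 303, arginine 373 and lysine 381. According to the associated study, the construct belongs to work quantifying how conserved molecular interactions in the active site of mannitol 2-dehydrogenase contribute to function. This combined mutant is therefore suited to producing recombinant enzyme in E. coli for purification and comparison of its activity with that of the wild-type protein or other variants.
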