>Addgene plasmid #67733 | pfMDH_Triple | addgene partial sequence | sequence record 123603 | pBRrevBam 5'-GGTGATGTCGGCGATATAGG-3'
TGGCGCCGGTGATGCCGGCCACGATGCGTCCGGCGTAGAGGATCGAGATCGATCTCGATCCCGCGAAATT
AATACGACTCACTATAGGGGAATTGTGAGCGGATAACAATTCCCCTCTAGAAATAATTTTGTTTAACTTT
AAGAAGGAGATATACATATGAAACTGAACAAACAGAATCTGACCCAGCTGGCACCGGAAGTTAAACTGCC
TGCATATACCCTGGCAGATACCCGTCAGGGTATTGCACATATTGGTGTTGGTGGTTTTCATCGTGCACAT
CAGGCATATTATACCGATGCACTGATGAATACAGGTGAAGGTCTGGATTGGAGCATTTGCGGTGTTGGTC
TGCGTAGCGAAGATCGTAAAGCACGTGATGATCTGGCAGGTCAGGATTACCTGTTTACCCTGTATGAACT
GGGCGATACCGATGATACCGAAGTTCGTGTTATTGGTAGCATTAGCGATATGCTGCTGGCAGAAGATAGC
GCACAGGCACTGATTGATAAACTGGCAAGTCCGGAAATTCGTATTGTTAGCCTGACCATTACCGAAGGTG
GTTATTGTATTGATGATAGCAACGGTGAATTTATGGCACATCTGCCGCAGATTCAGCACGATCTGGCACA
TCCGAGCAGCCCGAAAACCGTTTTTGGTTTTATTTGTGCAGCACTGACACAGCGTCGTGCAGCAGGTATT
CCGGCATTTACCGTTATGAGCTGTGATAACCTGCCGCATAATGGTGCAGTTACCCGTAAAGCCCTGCTGG
CATTTGCAGCCCTGCATAATGCAGAACTGCATGATTGGATTAAAGCCCATGTTAGCTTTCCGAATGCAAT
GGTTGATCGTATTACCCCGATGACCAGCACCGCACATCGTCTGCAACTGCATGACGAACATGGTATTGAT
GATGCATGGCCTGTTGTTTGTGAACCGTTTGTTCAGTGGGTTCTGGAAGATAAATTTGTTAATGGTCGTC
CGGCATGGGAAAAAGTTGGTGTTCAGTTTACCGATGATGTTACCCCGTATGAAGAAATGAAAATTGGTCT
GCTGAATGGTAGCGCGCTGGCACTGACCTATCTGGGTTTTCTGAAAGGTTATCGTTTT
