>Addgene plasmid #67733 | pfMDH_Triple | addgene partial sequence | sequence record 123604 | T7term 5'-GCTAGTTATTGCTCAGCGG-3'
GCAGCCGGATCTCAGTGGTGGTGGTGGTGGTGCTCGAGGCTACCAACAGGTTTTTTCAGCAGATGTTTCA
GGGTGGTGGTAACACCATTATCACGCAGGCTACCATAACAACGTTCAAATGCGGCAACAAATTCCGGACT
ATTCGGAATTGCGGTGCCAAAAATTTCTTCAACTGCCAACAGACGCTGGCTAATCAGTGCATCATCTGAA
ACCAGACCCTGACAAAATTCTGCACGCGGATCAGGAATGGTATAGCTCACACCATTTTCATCAACGCCTT
TCAGATACAGTGCCCATGCTGCAACAACCAGTGCTGCACGTTCGGTTTCACGACCATCTGCAATCAGACG
ATTAATTGTCGGAACGGTAAATTTAGGAAACGCGCTGCTACCATCACTACAAACCGCTTCCAGCTGATCT
GCAATTGCCTGATTGCTAAAACGATCAACCAGGGTCTGTTTATA
